Addgene plasmid #208927: VF-Sensor
Purpose: in vitro RSK-Sensor for luminescent detection of RSK-activity
Depositing lab: Attila Reményi. Depositing organization: HUN-REN Research Centre for Natural Sciences. Publication: Phosphorylation-Assisted Luciferase Complementation Assay Designed to Monitor Kinase Activity and Kinase-Domain-Mediated Protein-Protein Binding. Poti AL, Denes L, Papp K, Bato C, Banoczi Z, Remenyi A, Alexa A. Int J Mol Sci. 2023 Oct 3;24(19):14854. doi: 10.3390/ijms241914854. PubMed 37834301.
Backbone
  Vector backbone: pet-MBP
  Backbone manufacturer: Attila Reményi lab
  Backbone size w/o insert (bp): 4730
  Total vector size (bp): 4976
  Modifications to backbone: cloning of Smbit (40 bp) with NotI and XhoI, then cloning of SOS1 fragment with BamHI and NotI
  Vector type: Bacterial Expression
Growth in bacteria
  Bacterial resistance: Ampicillin, 100 μg/mL
  Growth temperature: 37°C
  Growth strain: DH5alpha
  Copy number: Low Copy
Gene/Insert
  Gene/Insert name: SOS1
  Species: H. sapiens (human)
  Insert size (bp): 198
  GenBank ID: NM_005633.3
  Entrez Gene: SOS1 (a.k.a. GF1, GGF1, GINGF, HGF, NS4, SOS-1)
  Promoter: T7
  Tag / fusion protein: MBP (N terminal on backbone); Smbit (C terminal on insert); HISx6 (C terminal on backbone)
  Cloning method: Restriction Enzyme; 5′ cloning site BamHI (not destroyed); 3′ cloning site NotI, XhoI (not destroyed)
  Sequencing primers: 5′ malE; 3′ T7_term
Terms and licenses: Academic/Nonprofit Terms; Industry Terms: Not Available to Industry
How to cite: VF-Sensor was a gift from Attila Reményi (Addgene plasmid # 208927 ; http://n2t.net/addgene:208927 ; RRID:Addgene_208927)
