[The description below was written by a language model from this plasmid's Addgene catalogue record and pLannotate feature annotations shown in this document.]
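Description:
VF-Sensor is a bacterial expression plasmid built on a laboratory-made pET-type MBP fusion backbone (pet-MBP) for producing a recombinant protein sensor of RSK kinase activity. It is propagated in E. coli under ampicillin selection (β-lactamase with its own promoter) and replicates from a ColE1/pBR322-family origin accompanied by the bom region and the rop gene, which is consistent with the low-copy designation in the record. An f1 phage origin is also present. The catalogue lists a total size of 4,976 bp, while the sequenced record is 5,008 nt, a small discrepancy the record does not explain.

The expression cassette runs from a T7 promoter to a T7 terminator, so it needs a host that supplies T7 RNA polymerase. It encodes a cytosolic maltose binding protein lacking its signal sequence, followed by a short element annotated as a fragment of a TEV-containing composite tag, which likely represents a TEV protease cleavage site. Next comes a roughly 200 bp fragment of human SOS1 cloned between BamHI and NotI. Downstream, between NotI and XhoI, sits the SmBiT peptide, the small subunit of a split luciferase; the automated annotation does not pick it up, but the gap between SOS1 and the histidine tag matches its expected position. A C-terminal 6xHis tag closes the fusion. The brief "SET1" hit after the His tag is probably residual vector sequence rather than a functional tag.

According to the record, the purified protein serves as an in vitro luminescent RSK sensor in a phosphorylation-assisted luciferase complementation assay. The SOS1 fragment presumably acts as the kinase substrate, and a complementary large-subunit partner, not encoded here, would restore luciferase activity.
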