Features (pLannotate 1.2.2; 14 found; start..end, strand, type, name):
     27..455     +  rep_origin     f1 ori (sequence partly withheld): f1 bacteriophage origin of replication; arrow indicates direction of (+) strand synthesis
    508..612     +  promoter       AmpR promoter: bla
    613..1473    +  CDS            AmpR: β-lactamase; bla; confers resistance to ampicillin, carbenicillin, and related antibiotics
   1644..2232    +  rep_origin     ori: high-copy-number ColE1/pMB1/pBR322/pUC origin of replication
   2418..2557    -  misc_feature   bom: basis of mobility region from pBR322
   2659..2850    -  CDS            rop: Rop protein, which maintains plasmids at low copy number; rop
   2867..3247    +  CDS            YPB1_ECOLX: Protein predicted: Swiss-Prot protein existence level 4. From Escherichia coli.
   3359..3377    +  promoter       T7 promoter: promoter for bacteriophage T7 RNA polymerase
   3439..4539    +  CDS            MBP: maltose binding protein from E. coli; malE (mutated); This version of the gene does not encode a signal sequence, so MBP will remain in the cytosol.
   4596..4616    +  CDS            capTEV™ (fragment): composite tag for in vivo biotinylation, TEV protease cleavage, and 6xHis tagging
   4618..4821    +  CDS            SOS1 (fragment): SOS1_HUMAN - Experimental evidence at protein level: Swiss-Prot protein existence level 1. Promotes the exchange of Ras-bound GDP by GTP (PubMed:8493579). Probably by promoting Ras activation, regulates phosphorylation of MAP kinase MAPK3 in response to EGF (PubMed:17339331). Catalytic component of a trimeric complex that participates in transduction of signals from Ras to Rac by promoting the Rac-specific guanine nucleotide exchange factor (GEF) activity (By similarity). From Homo sapiens (Human).
   4867..4884    +  CDS            9xHis (fragment): 9xHis affinity tag
   4894..4943    +  CDS            SET1 (fragment): solubility-enhancement tag derived from T7 phage gene 10B
   4951..4998    +  terminator     T7 terminator: transcription terminator for bacteriophage T7 RNA polymerase
>Addgene plasmid #208927 | VF-Sensor | addgene full sequence | sequence record 417118 | Addgene NGS Result
GAACTATATCCGGATTGGCGAATGGG
[124 nt withheld, positions 27-150]
C
[91 nt withheld, positions 152-242]
A
[49 nt withheld, positions 244-292]
CCTTTGACGTTGGAGTCCACGTTCTTT
[37 nt withheld, positions 320-356]
ACCCTATCTCGGTCTATTCTTTTGATTTATAAGGGATTTTGCCGATTTCGGCCTATTGGTTAAAAAATGA
GCTGATTTAACAAAAATTTAACGCGAATTTTAACAAAATATTAACGCTTACAATTTAGGTGGCACTTTTC
GGGGAAATGTGCGCGGAACCCCTATTTGTTTATTTTTCTAAATACATTCAAATATGTATCCGCTCATGAG
ACAATAACCCTGATAAATGCTTCAATAATATTGAAAAAGGAAGAGTATGAGTATTCAACATTTCCGTGTC
GCCCTTATTCCCTTTTTTGCGGCATTTTGCCTTCCTGTTTTTGCTCACCCAGAAACGCTGGTGAAAGTAA
AAGATGCTGAAGATCAGTTGGGTGCACGAGTGGGTTACATCGAACTGGATCTCAACAGCGGTAAGATCCT
TGAGAGTTTTCGCCCCGAAGAACGTTTTCCAATGATGAGCACTTTTAAAGTTCTGCTATGTGGCGCGGTA
TTATCCCGTATTGACGCCGGGCAAGAGCAACTCGGTCGCCGCATACACTATTCTCAGAATGACTTGGTTG
AGTACTCACCAGTCACAGAAAAGCATCTTACGGATGGCATGACAGTAAGAGAATTATGCAGTGCTGCCAT
AACCATGAGTGATAACACTGCGGCCAACTTACTTCTGACAACGATCGGAGGACCGAAGGAGCTAACCGCT
TTTTTGCACAACATGGGGGATCATGTAACTCGCCTTGATCGTTGGGAACCGGAGCTGAATGAAGCCATAC
CAAACGACGAGCGTGACACCACGATGCCTGCAGCAATGGCAACAACGTTGCGCAAACTATTAACTGGCGA
ACTACTTACTCTAGCTTCCCGGCAACAATTAATAGACTGGATGGAGGCGGATAAAGTTGCAGGACCACTT
CTGCGCTCGGCCCTTCCGGCTGGCTGGTTTATTGCTGATAAATCTGGAGCCGGTGAGCGTGGGTCTCGCG
GTATCATTGCAGCACTGGGGCCAGATGGTAAGCCCTCCCGTATCGTAGTTATCTACACGACGGGGAGTCA
GGCAACTATGGATGAACGAAATAGACAGATCGCTGAGATAGGTGCCTCACTGATTAAGCATTGGTAACTG
TCAGACCAAGTTTACTCATATATACTTTAGATTGATTTAAAACTTCATTTTTAATTTAAAAGGATCTAGG
TGAAGATCCTTTTTGATAATCTCATGACCAAAATCCCTTAACGTGAGTTTTCGTTCCACTGAGCGTCAGA
CCCCGTAGAAAAGATCAAAGGATCTTCTTGAGATCCTTTTTTTCTGCGCGTAATCTGCTGCTTGCAAACA
AAAAAACCACCGCTACCAGCGGTGGTTTGTTTGCCGGATCAAGAGCTACCAACTCTTTTTCCGAAGGTAA
CTGGCTTCAGCAGAGCGCAGATACCAAATACTGTCCTTCTAGTGTAGCCGTAGTTAGGCCACCACTTCAA
GAACTCTGTAGCACCGCCTACATACCTCGCTCTGCTAATCCTGTTACCAGTGGCTGCTGCCAGTGGCGAT
AAGTCGTGTCTTACCGGGTTGGACTCAAGACGATAGTTACCGGATAAGGCGCAGCGGTCGGGCTGAACGG
GGGGTTCGTGCACACAGCCCAGCTTGGAGCGAACGACCTACACCGAACTGAGATACCTACAGCGTGAGCT
ATGAGAAAGCGCCACGCTTCCCGAAGGGAGAAAGGCGGACAGGTATCCGGTAAGCGGCAGGGTCGGAACA
GGAGAGCGCACGAGGGAGCTTCCAGGGGGAAACGCCTGGTATCTTTATAGTCCTGTCGGGTTTCGCCACC
TCTGACTTGAGCGTCGATTTTTGTGATGCTCGTCAGGGGGGCGGAGCCTATGGAAAAACGCCAGCAACGC
GGCCTTTTTACGGTTCCTGGCCTTTTGCTGGCCTTTTGCTCACATGTTCTTTCCTGCGTTATCCCCTGAT
TCTGTGGATAACCGTATTACCGCCTTTGAGTGAGCTGATACCGCTCGCCGCAGCCGAACGACCGAGCGCA
GCGAGTCAGTGAGCGAGGAAGCGGAAGAGCGCCTGATGCGGTATTTTCTCCTTACGCATCTGTGCGGTAT
TTCACACCGCAATGGTGCACTCTCAGTACAATCTGCTCTGATGCCGCATAGTTAAGCCAGTATACACTCC
GCTATCGCTACGTGACTGGGTCATGGCTGCGCCCCGACACCCGCCAACACCCGCTGACGCGCCCTGACGG
GCTTGTCTGCTCCCGGCATCCGCTTACAGACAAGCTGTGACCGTCTCCGGGAGCTGCATGTGTCAGAGGT
TTTCACCGTCATCACCGAAACGCGCGAGGCAGCTGCGGTAAAGCTCATCAGCGTGGTCGTGAAGCGATTC
ACAGATGTCTGCCTGTTCATCCGCGTCCAGCTCGTTGAGTTTCTCCAGAAGCGTTAATGTCTGGCTTCTG
ATAAAGCGGGCCATGTTAAGGGCGGTTTTTTCCTGTTTGGTCACTGATGCCTCCGTGTAAGGGGGATTTC
TGTTCATGGGGGTAATGATACCGATGAAACGAGAGAGGATGCTCACGATACGGGTTACTGATGATGAACA
TGCCCGGTTACTGGAACGTTGTGAGGGTAAACAACTGGCGGTATGGATGCGGCGGGACCAGAGAAAAATC
ACTCAGGGTCAATGCCAGCGCTTCGTTAATACAGATGTAGGTGTTCCACAGGGTAGCCAGCAGCATCCTG
CGATGCAGATCCGGAACATAATGGTGCAGGGCGCTGACTTCCGCGTTTCCAGACTTTACGAAACACGGAA
ACCGAAGACCATTCATGTTGTTGCTCAGGTCGCAGACGTTTTGCAGCAGCAGTCGCTTCACGTTCGCTCG
CGTATCGGTGATTCATTCTGCTAACCAGTAAGGCAACCCCGCCAGCCTAGCCGGGTCCTCAACGACAGGA
GCACGATCATGCGCACCCGTGGCCAGGACCCAACGCTGCCCGAGATCTCGATCCCGCGAAATTAATACGA
CTCACTATAGGGAGACCACAACGGTTTCCCTCTAGATTTTCACGAGCACTTCACCAACAAGGACCATAGA
TTATGAAAACTGAAGAAGGTAAACTGGTAATCTGGATTAACGGCGATAAAGGCTATAACGGTCTCGCTGA
AGTCGGTAAGAAATTCGAGAAAGATACCGGAATTAAAGTCACCGTTGAGCATCCGGATAAACTGGAAGAG
AAATTCCCACAGGTTGCGGCAACTGGCGATGGCCCTGACATTATCTTCTGGGCACACGACCGCTTTGGTG
GCTACGCTCAATCTGGCCTGTTGGCTGAAATCACCCCGGACAAAGCGTTCCAGGACAAGCTGTATCCGTT
TACCTGGGATGCCGTACGTTACAACGGCAAGCTGATTGCTTACCCGATCGCTGTTGAAGCGTTATCGCTG
ATTTATAACAAAGATCTGCTGCCGAACCCGCCAAAAACCTGGGAAGAGATCCCGGCGCTGGATAAAGAAC
TGAAAGCGAAAGGTAAGAGCGCGCTGATGTTCAACCTGCAAGAACCGTACTTCACCTGGCCGCTGATTGC
TGCTGACGGGGGTTATGCGTTCAAGTATGAAAACGGCAAGTACGACATTAAAGACGTGGGCGTGGATAAC
GCTGGCGCGAAAGCGGGTCTGACCTTCCTGGTTGACCTGATTAAAAACAAACACATGAATGCAGACACCG
ATTACTCCATCGCAGAAGCTGCCTTTAATAAAGGCGAAACAGCGATGACCATCAACGGCCCGTGGGCATG
GTCCAACATCGACACCAGCAAAGTGAATTATGGTGTAACGGTACTGCCGACCTTCAAGGGTCAACCATCC
AAACCGTTCGTTGGCGTGCTGAGCGCAGGTATTAACGCCGCCAGTCCGAACAAAGAGCTGGCAAAAGAGT
TCCTCGAAAACTATCTGCTGACTGATGAAGGTCTGGAAGCGGTTAATAAAGACAAACCGCTGGGTGCCGT
AGCGCTGAAGTCTTACGAGGAAGAGTTGGCGAAAGATCCACGTATTGCCGCCACCATGGAAAACGCCCAG
AAAGGTGAAATCATGCCGAACATCCCGCAGATGTCCGCTTTCTGGTATGCCGTGCGTACTGCGGTGATCA
ACGCCGCCAGCGGTCGTCAGACTGTCGATGAAGCCCTGAAAGACGCGCAGACTAATTCGAGCTCGAACAA
CAACACTAGTGGCTGCGGTGGTGGTGGCGGTTCCATGAGCGAGAATCTTTATTTTCAGGGATCCGATGTG
TGCAGCGTGTTTGATAGCGATCATAGCAGCCCGTTTCATAGCAGCAATGATACCGTCTTTATCCAAGTTA
CTCTGCCCCATGGCCCAAGATCTGCTTCTGTATCATCTATAAGTTTAACCAAAGGCACTGATGAAGTGCC
TGTCCCTCCTCCTGTTCCTCCACGAAGACGACCAGAATCTGCCCCAGCAGAAAGCGGCCGCGTGACCGGC
TACCGGCTGTTCGAGGAGATTCTGCTCGAGCACCACCACCACCACCACTGAGATCCGGCTGCTAACAAAG
CCCGAAAGGAAGCTGAGTTGGCTGCTGCCACCGCTGAGCAATAACTAGCATAACCCCTTGGGGCCTCTAA
ACGGGTCTTGAGGGGTTTTTTGCTGAAAGGAG
